Addgene plasmid #111602: pcDNA3.1(+)-human LRRC33
Purpose: Express human LRRC33 in 293T cells
Depositing lab: Timothy Springer. Depositing organization: Boston Children's Hospital. Publication: A Milieu Molecule for TGF-beta Required for Microglia Function in the Nervous System. Qin Y, Garrison BS, Ma W, Wang R, Jiang A, Li J, Mistry M, Bronson RT, Santoro D, Franco C, Robinton DA, Stevens B, Rossi DJ, Lu C, Springer TA. Cell. 2018 Jun 28;174(1):156-171.e16. doi: 10.1016/j.cell.2018.05.027. Epub 2018 Jun 14. PubMed 29909984.
Backbone
  Vector backbone: pCDNA3.1 (+) myc/his
  Backbone size w/o insert (bp): 5500
  Total vector size (bp): 7500
  Vector type: Mammalian Expression
  Selectable markers: Neomycin (select with G418)
Growth in bacteria
  Bacterial resistance: Ampicillin, 100 μg/mL
  Growth temperature: 37°C
  Growth strain: DH5alpha
  Copy number: High Copy
Gene/Insert
  Gene/Insert name: human LRRC33 (alt name: NRROS)
  Species: H. sapiens (human)
  Insert size (bp): 2000
  Entrez Gene: NRROS (a.k.a. ELLP3030, GARPL1, LRRC33, UNQ3030)
  Tag / fusion protein: myc/his tag (C terminal on insert)
  Cloning method: Restriction Enzyme; 5′ cloning site BamHI (not destroyed); 3′ cloning site XbaI (not destroyed)
  Sequencing primers: 5′ GGATCCTGCCCTTGAG; 3′ TCTAGAgtaaacggaggacca
Terms and licenses: Academic/Nonprofit Terms; Industry Terms: Not Available to Industry
How to cite: pcDNA3.1(+)-human LRRC33 was a gift from Timothy Springer (Addgene plasmid # 111602 ; http://n2t.net/addgene:111602 ; RRID:Addgene_111602)
