[The description below was written by a language model from this plasmid's Addgene catalogue record and pLannotate feature annotations shown in this document.]
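Description:
pcDNA3.1(+)-human LRRC33 is a mammalian expression plasmid of about 7.5 kb built on a pcDNA3.1(+) myc/his backbone and intended for expressing human LRRC33 (gene symbol NRROS) in 293T cells. In bacteria it is maintained as a high-copy plasmid through a ColE1/pUC-type origin and selected with ampicillin via the β-lactamase gene and its native promoter. An f1 phage origin is also present, along with small lac promoter/operator remnants typical of this vector family. For mammalian cells, a neomycin phosphotransferase gene driven by the SV40 enhancer/early promoter and terminated by an SV40 polyadenylation signal allows G418 selection of stable transfectants.

The payload is the roughly 2 kb human LRRC33 coding sequence, cloned between BamHI and XbaI sites that were both preserved. It sits downstream of the human cytomegalovirus immediate-early enhancer and promoter, which give strong constitutive transcription, and upstream of the bovine growth hormone polyadenylation signal. A T7 promoter between the CMV promoter and the insert can serve for in vitro transcription or as a sequencing primer site. The catalogue entry records a C-terminal myc/his tag fused to the insert, useful for immunodetection and metal-affinity purification. The automated feature table does not annotate these tags separately, although there is unannotated space between the end of the NRROS coding sequence and the poly(A) signal where they could lie. Short annotated fragments such as the truncated HIV-1 LTR, the ble fragment and the extra SV40 promoter fragment are probably annotation matches to backbone sequence rather than functional elements. The associated publication concerns LRRC33 as a milieu molecule for TGF-β in microglia, consistent with use of this plasmid for transient or stable overexpression of the tagged protein.
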