Features (pLannotate 1.2.2; 20 found; start..end, strand, type, name):
    164..543     +  enhancer       CMV enhancer: human cytomegalovirus immediate early enhancer
    544..747     +  promoter       CMV promoter: human cytomegalovirus (CMV) immediate early promoter
    743..776     +  LTR            5' LTR (truncated) (fragment): truncated 5' long terminal repeat (LTR) from HIV-1
    792..810     +  promoter       T7 promoter: promoter for bacteriophage T7 RNA polymerase
    865..2940    +  CDS            NRROS: LRC33_HUMAN - Also known as LRRC33 From Homo sapiens (Human).
   3047..3271    +  polyA_signal   bGH poly(A) signal: bovine growth hormone polyadenylation signal
   3275..3296    +  promoter       SV40 promoter (fragment): SV40 enhancer and early promoter
   3317..3745    +  rep_origin     f1 ori (sequence partly withheld): f1 bacteriophage origin of replication; arrow indicates direction of (+) strand synthesis
   3759..4088    +  promoter       SV40 promoter: SV40 enhancer and early promoter
   4155..4946    +  CDS            neo: KKA2_KLEPN - Also known as kan, nptII. Experimental evidence at protein level: Swiss-Prot protein existence level 1. Resistance to kanamycin, neomycin, paromomycin, ribostamycin, butirosin and gentamicin B. From Klebsiella pneumoniae.
   4972..5130    +  CDS            ble (fragment): BLE_KLEPN - Experimental evidence at protein level: Swiss-Prot protein existence level 1. Binding protein with a strong affinity to the bleomycin family of antibiotics. Binds to CL990; an antimitotic-antibiotic compound. From Klebsiella pneumoniae.
   5125..5246    +  polyA_signal   SV40 poly(A) signal: SV40 polyadenylation signal
   5319..5335    -  protein_bind   lac operator: The lac repressor binds to the lac operator to inhibit transcription in E. coli. This inhibition can be relieved by adding lactose or isopropyl-β-D-thiogalactopyranoside (IPTG). lac repressor encoded by lacI
   5343..5373    -  promoter       lac promoter: promoter for the E. coli lac operon
   5388..5409    -  protein_bind   CAP binding site: CAP binding activates transcription in the presence of cAMP. E. coli catabolite activator protein
   5422..5514    -  CDS            lacI (fragment): lac repressor; lacI; The lac repressor binds to the lac operator to inhibit transcription in E. coli. This inhibition can be relieved by adding lactose or isopropyl-β-D-thiogalactopyranoside (IPTG).
   5697..6285    -  rep_origin     ori: high-copy-number ColE1/pMB1/pBR322/pUC origin of replication
   6456..7316    -  CDS            AmpR: β-lactamase; bla; confers resistance to ampicillin, carbenicillin, and related antibiotics
   7317..7421    -  promoter       AmpR promoter: bla
   7480..9       -  misc_feature   bom (fragment) (across the origin): basis of mobility region from pBR322
>Addgene plasmid #111602 | pcDNA3.1(+)-human LRRC33 | addgene full sequence | sequence record 211628 | Addgene NGS Result
AGCCAGTATCTGCTCCCTGCTTGTGTGTTGGAGGTCGCTGAGTAGTGCGCGAGCAAAATTTAAGCTACAA
CAAGGCAAGGCTTGACCGACAATTGCATGAAGAATCTGCTTAGGGTTAGGCGTTTTGCGCTGCTTCGCGA
TGTACGGGCCAGATATACGCGTTGACATTGATTATTGACTAGTTATTAATAGTAATCAATTACGGGGTCA
TTAGTTCATAGCCCATATATGGAGTTCCGCGTTACATAACTTACGGTAAATGGCCCGCCTGGCTGACCGC
CCAACGACCCCCGCCCATTGACGTCAATAATGACGTATGTTCCCATAGTAACGCCAATAGGGACTTTCCA
TTGACGTCAATGGGTGGAGTATTTACGGTAAACTGCCCACTTGGCAGTACATCAAGTGTATCATATGCCA
AGTACGCCCCCTATTGACGTCAATGACGGTAAATGGCCCGCCTGGCATTATGCCCAGTACATGACCTTAT
GGGACTTTCCTACTTGGCAGTACATCTACGTATTAGTCATCGCTATTACCATGGTGATGCGGTTTTGGCA
GTACATCAATGGGCGTGGATAGCGGTTTGACTCACGGGGATTTCCAAGTCTCCACCCCATTGACGTCAAT
GGGAGTTTGTTTTGGCACCAAAATCAACGGGACTTTCCAAAATGTCGTAACAACTCCGCCCCATTGACGC
AAATGGGCGGTAGGCGTGTACGGTGGGAGGTCTATATAAGCAGAGCTCTCTGGCTAACTAGAGAACCCAC
TGCTTACTGGCTTATCGAAATTAATACGACTCACTATAGGGAGACCCAAGCTGGCTAGTTAAGCTTGGTA
CCGAGCTCGGATCCTGCCCTTGAGATGGAGTTGCTGCCTCTTTGGCTCTGCCTGGGTTTTCACTTCCTGA
CCGTGGGCTGGAGGAACAGAAGCGGAACAGCCACAGCAGCCTCCCAAGGAGTCTGCAAGTTGGTGGGTGG
AGCCGCTGACTGCCGAGGGCAGAGCCTCGCTTCGGTGCCCAGCAGCCTCCCGCCCCACGCCCGGATGCTC
ACCCTGGATGCCAACCCTCTCAAGACCCTGTGGAATCACTCCCTCCAGCCTTACCCTCTCCTGGAGAGCC
TCAGCCTGCACAGCTGCCACCTGGAGCGCATCAGCCGCGGCGCCTTCCAGGAGCAAGGTCACCTGCGCAG
CCTGGTACTGGGGGACAACTGCCTCTCAGAGAACTACGAAGAGACGGCAGCCGCCCTCCACGCCCTGCCG
GGCCTGCGGAGGCTGGACTTGTCAGGAAACGCCCTGACGGAGGACATGGCAGCGCTCATGCTCCAGAACC
TCTCCTCGCTGCGGTCCGTGTCCCTGGCGGGGAACACCATCATGCGGCTGGACGACTCCGTCTTCGAGGG
CCTGGAGCGTCTCCGGGAGCTGGATCTGCAGAGGAACTACATCTTCGAGATCGAGGGCGGCGCTTTCGAC
GGCCTGGCTGAGCTGAGGCACCTCAACCTGGCCTTCAACAACCTCCCCTGCATCGTGGACTTCGGGCTCA
CGCGGCTGCGGGTCCTCAACGTCAGCTACAACGTCCTGGAGTGGTTCCTCGCGACCGGGGGAGAGGCTGC
CTTCGAGCTGGAGACGCTGGACCTGTCTCACAACCAGCTGCTGTTCTTCCCGCTGCTGCCCCAGTACAGC
AAGTTGCGGACCCTCCTGCTGCGCGACAACAACATGGGCTTCTACCGGGACCTGTACAACACCTCGTCGC
CGAGGGAGATGGTGGCCCAGTTCCTCCTCGTGGACGGCAACGTGACCAACATCACCACCGTCAGCCTCTG
GGAAGAATTCTCCTCCAGCGACCTCGCAGATCTCCGCTTCCTGGACATGAGCCAGAACCAGTTCCAGTAC
CTGCCAGACGGCTTCCTGAGGAAAATGCCTTCCCTCTCCCACCTGAACCTCCACCAGAATTGCCTGATGA
CGCTTCACATTCGGGAGCACGAGCCCCCCGGAGCGCTCACCGAGCTGGACCTGAGCCACAACCAGCTGTC
GGAGCTGCACCTGGCTCCGGGGCTGGCCAGCTGCCTGGGCAGCCTGCGCTTGTTCAACCTGAGCTCCAAC
CAGCTCCTGGGCGTCCCCCCTGGCCTCTTCGCCAATGCTAGGAACATCACTACACTTGACATGAGCCACA
ATCAGATCTCACTTTGTCCCCTGCCAGCTGCCTCGGACCGGGTGGGCCCCCCTAGCTGTGTGGATTTCAG
GAATATGGCATCTTTAAGGAGCCTGTCTCTGGAGGGCTGTGGCCTGGGGGCATTGCCAGACTGCCCATTC
CAAGGGACCTCCCTGACCTACTTAGACCTCTCAAGCAACTGGGGGGTTCTGAATGGGAGCCTCGCCCCAC
TCCAGGATGTTGCCCCCATGTTACAGGTCCTGTCTCTCAGGAACATGGGCCTCCACTCCAGCTTTATGGC
GTTGGACTTCTCTGGGTTTGGGAATCTCAGGGACTTAGATCTGTCGGGGAATTGCTTGACCACCTTCCCA
AGGTTTGGGGGCAGCCTGGCCCTGGAGACCCTGGATCTCCGTAGAAACTCGCTCACAGCCCTTCCCCAGA
AGGCTGTGTCTGAGCAGCTCTCGAGAGGTCTGCGGACCATCTACCTCAGTCAGAATCCATATGACTGCTG
TGGGGTGGATGGCTGGGGGGCCCTGCAGCATGGGCAGACGGTGGCCGACTGGGCCATGGTCACCTGCAAC
CTCTCCTCCAAGATCATCCGCGTGACGGAGCTGCCCGGAGGTGTGCCTCGGGACTGCAAGTGGGAGCGGC
TGGACCTGGGCCTGCTCTACCTCGTGCTCATCCTCCCCAGCTGCCTCACCCTGCTGGTGGCCTGCACTGT
CATCGTCCTCACTTTTAAGAAGCCTCTGCTTCAGGTCATCAAGAGCCGCTGCCACTGGTCCTCCGTTTAC
TCTAGAGGGCCCTTCGAACAAAAACTCATCTCAGAAGAGGATCTGAATATGCATACCGGTCATCATCACC
ATCACCATTGAGTTTAAACCCGCTGATCAGCCTCGACTGTGCCTTCTAGTTGCCAGCCATCTGTTGTTTG
CCCCTCCCCCGTGCCTTCCTTGACCCTGGAAGGTGCCACTCCCACTGTCCTTTCCTAATAAAATGAGGAA
ATTGCATCGCATTGTCTGAGTAGGTGTCATTCTATTCTGGGGGGTGGGGTGGGGCAGGACAGCAAGGGGG
AGGATTGGGAAGACAATAGCAGGCATGCTGGGGATGCGGTGGGCTCTATGGCTTCTGAGGCGGAAAGAAC
CAGCTGGGGCTCTAGGGGGTATCCCC
[124 nt withheld, positions 3317-3440]
C
[91 nt withheld, positions 3442-3532]
A
[49 nt withheld, positions 3534-3582]
CCTTTGACGTTGGAGTCCACGTTCTTT
[37 nt withheld, positions 3610-3646]
ACCCTATCTCGGTCTATTCTTTTGATTTATAAGGGATTTTGCCGATTTCGGCCTATTGGTTAAAAAATGA
GCTGATTTAACAAAAATTTAACGCGAATTAATTCTGTGGAATGTGTGTCAGTTAGGGTGTGGAAAGTCCC
CAGGCTCCCCAGCAGGCAGAAGTATGCAAAGCATGCATCTCAATTAGTCAGCAACCAGGTGTGGAAAGTC
CCCAGGCTCCCCAGCAGGCAGAAGTATGCAAAGCATGCATCTCAATTAGTCAGCAACCATAGTCCCGCCC
CTAACTCCGCCCATCCCGCCCCTAACTCCGCCCAGTTCCGCCCATTCTCCGCCCCATGGCTGACTAATTT
TTTTTATTTATGCAGAGGCCGAGGCCGCCTCTGCCTCTGAGCTATTCCAGAAGTAGTGAGGAGGCTTTTT
TGGAGGCCTAGGCTTTTGCAAAAAGCTCCCGGGAGCTTGTATATCCATTTTCGGATCTGATCAAGAGACA
GGATGAGGATCGTTTCGCATGATTGAACAAGATGGATTGCACGCAGGTTCTCCGGCCGCTTGGGTGGAGA
GGCTATTCGGCTATGACTGGGCACAACAGACAATCGGCTGCTCTGATGCCGCCGTGTTCCGGCTGTCAGC
GCAGGGGCGCCCGGTTCTTTTTGTCAAGACCGACCTGTCCGGTGCCCTGAATGAACTGCAGGACGAGGCA
GCGCGGCTATCGTGGCTGGCCACGACGGGCGTTCCTTGCGCAGCTGTGCTCGACGTTGTCACTGAAGCGG
GAAGGGACTGGCTGCTATTGGGCGAAGTGCCGGGGCAGGATCTCCTGTCATCTCACCTTGCTCCTGCCGA
GAAAGTATCCATCATGGCTGATGCAATGCGGCGGCTGCATACGCTTGATCCGGCTACCTGCCCATTCGAC
CACCAAGCGAAACATCGCATCGAGCGAGCACGTACTCGGATGGAAGCCGGTCTTGTCGATCAGGATGATC
TGGACGAAGAGCATCAGGGGCTCGCGCCAGCCGAACTGTTCGCCAGGCTCAAGGCGCGCATGCCCGACGG
CGAGGATCTCGTCGTGACCCATGGCGATGCCTGCTTGCCGAATATCATGGTGGAAAATGGCCGCTTTTCT
GGATTCATCGACTGTGGCCGGCTGGGTGTGGCGGACCGCTATCAGGACATAGCGTTGGCTACCCGTGATA
TTGCTGAAGAGCTTGGCGGCGAATGGGCTGACCGCTTCCTCGTGCTTTACGGTATCGCCGCTCCCGATTC
GCAGCGCATCGCCTTCTATCGCCTTCTTGACGAGTTCTTCTGAGCGGGACTCTGGGGTTCGCGAAATGAC
CGACCAAGCGACGCCCAACCTGCCATCACGAGATTTCGATTCCACCGCCGCCTTCTATGAAAGGTTGGGC
TTCGGAATCGTTTTCCGGGACGCCGGCTGGATGATCCTCCAGCGCGGGGATCTCATGCTGGAGTTCTTCG
CCCACCCCAACTTGTTTATTGCAGCTTATAATGGTTACAAATAAAGCAATAGCATCACAAATTTCACAAA
TAAAGCATTTTTTTCACTGCATTCTAGTTGTGGTTTGTCCAAACTCATCAATGTATCTTATCATGTCTGT
ATACCGTCGACCTCTAGCTAGAGCTTGGCGTAATCATGGTCATAGCTGTTTCCTGTGTGAAATTGTTATC
CGCTCACAATTCCACACAACATACGAGCCGGAAGCATAAAGTGTAAAGCCTGGGGTGCCTAATGAGTGAG
CTAACTCACATTAATTGCGTTGCGCTCACTGCCCGCTTTCCAGTCGGGAAACCTGTCGTGCCAGCTGCAT
TAATGAATCGGCCAACGCGCGGGGAGAGGCGGTTTGCGTATTGGGCGCTCTTCCGCTTCCTCGCTCACTG
ACTCGCTGCGCTCGGTCGTTCGGCTGCGGCGAGCGGTATCAGCTCACTCAAAGGCGGTAATACGGTTATC
CACAGAATCAGGGGATAACGCAGGAAAGAACATGTGAGCAAAAGGCCAGCAAAAGGCCAGGAACCGTAAA
AAGGCCGCGTTGCTGGCGTTTTTCCATAGGCTCCGCCCCCCTGACGAGCATCACAAAAATCGACGCTCAA
GTCAGAGGTGGCGAAACCCGACAGGACTATAAAGATACCAGGCGTTTCCCCCTGGAAGCTCCCTCGTGCG
CTCTCCTGTTCCGACCCTGCCGCTTACCGGATACCTGTCCGCCTTTCTCCCTTCGGGAAGCGTGGCGCTT
TCTCATAGCTCACGCTGTAGGTATCTCAGTTCGGTGTAGGTCGTTCGCTCCAAGCTGGGCTGTGTGCACG
AACCCCCCGTTCAGCCCGACCGCTGCGCCTTATCCGGTAACTATCGTCTTGAGTCCAACCCGGTAAGACA
CGACTTATCGCCACTGGCAGCAGCCACTGGTAACAGGATTAGCAGAGCGAGGTATGTAGGCGGTGCTACA
GAGTTCTTGAAGTGGTGGCCTAACTACGGCTACACTAGAAGAACAGTATTTGGTATCTGCGCTCTGCTGA
AGCCAGTTACCTTCGGAAAAAGAGTTGGTAGCTCTTGATCCGGCAAACAAACCACCGCTGGTAGCGGTGG
TTTTTTTGTTTGCAAGCAGCAGATTACGCGCAGAAAAAAAGGATCTCAAGAAGATCCTTTGATCTTTTCT
ACGGGGTCTGACGCTCAGTGGAACGAAAACTCACGTTAAGGGATTTTGGTCATGAGATTATCAAAAAGGA
TCTTCACCTAGATCCTTTTAAATTAAAAATGAAGTTTTAAATCAATCTAAAGTATATATGAGTAAACTTG
GTCTGACAGTTACCAATGCTTAATCAGTGAGGCACCTATCTCAGCGATCTGTCTATTTCGTTCATCCATA
GTTGCCTGACTCCCCGTCGTGTAGATAACTACGATACGGGAGGGCTTACCATCTGGCCCCAGTGCTGCAA
TGATACCGCGAGACCCACGCTCACCGGCTCCAGATTTATCAGCAATAAACCAGCCAGCCGGAAGGGCCGA
GCGCAGAAGTGGTCCTGCAACTTTATCCGCCTCCATCCAGTCTATTAATTGTTGCCGGGAAGCTAGAGTA
AGTAGTTCGCCAGTTAATAGTTTGCGCAACGTTGTTGCCATTGCTACAGGCATCGTGGTGTCACGCTCGT
CGTTTGGTATGGCTTCATTCAGCTCCGGTTCCCAACGATCAAGGCGAGTTACATGATCCCCCATGTTGTG
CAAAAAAGCGGTTAGCTCCTTCGGTCCTCCGATCGTTGTCAGAAGTAAGTTGGCCGCAGTGTTATCACTC
ATGGTTATGGCAGCACTGCATAATTCTCTTACTGTCATGCCATCCGTAAGATGCTTTTCTGTGACTGGTG
AGTACTCAACCAAGTCATTCTGAGAATAGTGTATGCGGCGACCGAGTTGCTCTTGCCCGGCGTCAATACG
GGATAATACCGCGCCACATAGCAGAACTTTAAAAGTGCTCATCATTGGAAAACGTTCTTCGGGGCGAAAA
CTCTCAAGGATCTTACCGCTGTTGAGATCCAGTTCGATGTAACCCACTCGTGCACCCAACTGATCTTCAG
CATCTTTTACTTTCACCAGCGTTTCTGGGTGAGCAAAAACAGGAAGGCAAAATGCCGCAAAAAAGGGAAT
AAGGGCGACACGGAAATGTTGAATACTCATACTCTTCCTTTTTCAATATTATTGAAGCATTTATCAGGGT
TATTGTCTCATGAGCGGATACATATTTGAATGTATTTAGAAAAATAAACAAATAGGGGTTCCGCGCACAT
TTCCCCGAAAAGTGCCACCTGACGTCGACGGATCGGGAGATCTCCCGATCCCCTATGGTGCACTCTCAGT
ACAATCTGCTCTGATGCCGCATAGTTA
